Addgene plasmid #51794: pExp_TRE:TAL14
Purpose: Inducible expression of TAL14 as input repressor
Depositing lab: Ron Weiss. Depositing organization: Massachusetts Institute of Technology. Publication: Accurate Predictions of Genetic Circuit Behavior from Part Characterization and Modular Composition. Davidsohn N, Beal J, Kiani S, Adler A, Yaman F, Li Y, Xie Z, Weiss R. ACS Synth Biol. 2014 Nov 17. 10.1021/sb500263b PubMed 25369267.
Backbone
  Vector backbone: pZDONOR 5-6
  Vector type: Mammalian Expression, Synthetic Biology
Growth in bacteria
  Bacterial resistance: Ampicillin, 100 μg/mL
  Growth temperature: 37°C
  Growth strain: DH10B
  Copy number: High Copy
Gene/Insert
  Gene/Insert name: TAL14
  Promoter: TRE
  Cloning method: Gateway Cloning
  Sequencing primers: 5′ pCEP-fwd; 3′ Bglob-pA-R
Terms and licenses: Academic/Nonprofit Terms; Industry Terms: Not Available to Industry
How to cite: pExp_TRE:TAL14 was a gift from Ron Weiss (Addgene plasmid # 51794 ; http://n2t.net/addgene:51794 ; RRID:Addgene_51794)
