[The description below was written by a language model from this plasmid's Addgene catalogue record and pLannotate feature annotations shown in this document.]
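Description:
pExp_TRE:TAL14 is a 9.9 kb mammalian expression plasmid for synthetic biology, assembled by Gateway cloning into the pZDONOR 5-6 backbone. It is propagated in E. coli at high copy through a ColE1/pUC-type origin and selected with ampicillin (AmpR under its own bla promoter). The backbone also carries an f1 origin and pBluescript-derived remnants: T7 and T3 promoters, lac promoter/operator elements, and lacZα and lacI fragments.

The payload is a single inducible transcription unit. A tight TRE promoter (seven tet operators upstream of a minimal CMV promoter) sits between attB4 and attB1 sites. The TAL14 coding sequence lies between attB1 and attB2, an arrangement consistent with multisite Gateway assembly of separate promoter and gene modules. The roughly 3.1 kb open reading frame is annotated by homology as a fragment of the Xanthomonas TAL effector AvrXa10, as expected for an engineered TALE DNA-binding protein. Any fused repression domain, tag or localisation signal is not identified in the feature table. Transcripts terminate at a rabbit β-globin polyadenylation signal, preceded by a short β-globin fragment. Expression from TRE requires a Tet transactivator supplied separately, since none is annotated on this plasmid.

The backbone also carries left and right homology arms from the human AAVS1 locus (intron 1 of PPP1R12C), with a splice acceptor just after the left arm. These suggest the backbone was designed as a donor for targeted integration at that safe-harbour site, though the record does not say whether it was used that way. The stated purpose is inducible expression of TAL14 as the input repressor in genetic circuits, supporting part characterisation and prediction of circuit behaviour.
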