Features (pLannotate 1.2.2; 27 found; start..end, strand, type, name):
      1..21      +  protein_bind   attB4: mutant version of attB; core recombination site for the Gateway® BP reaction BP Clonase™
     36..350     +  promoter       tight TRE promoter: Tet-responsive promoter PTight, consisting of seven tet operator sequences followed by the minimal CMV promoter
    358..386     +  misc_feature   MCS (fragment): pUC18/19 multiple cloning site
    425..445     +  protein_bind   attB1: mutant version of attB; core recombination site for the Gateway® BP reaction BP Clonase™
    492..3629    +  CDS            avrXa10 (fragment): AVX10_XANOO - Experimental evidence at protein level: Swiss-Prot protein existence level 1. Avirulence protein. Induces the hypersensitive response (HR)in rice plants carrying the resistance gene Xa10. Activity depends on the presence of the core repeat domains; replacement with repeat domains from other proteins (AvrBs3 of X.euvesicatoria (AC P14727) or AvrXa7 of this organism) does not elicit the HR. Probably acts as a transcription factor in its host plant (rice) to induce plant resistance or disease. From Xanthomonas oryzae pv. oryzae.
   3766..3790    -  protein_bind   attB2: mutant version of attB; recombination site for the Gateway® BP reaction BP Clonase™
   3794..3874    +  CDS            HBB (fragment): HBB_PONPY - Experimental evidence at transcript level: Swiss-Prot protein existence level 2. Involved in oxygen transport from the lung to the various peripheral tissues. From Pongo pygmaeus (Bornean orangutan).
   3945..4000    +  polyA_signal   β-globin poly(A) signal: rabbit β-globin polyadenylation signal (Gil and Proudfoot, 1987)
   4385..4401    -  protein_bind   lac operator: The lac repressor binds to the lac operator to inhibit transcription in E. coli. This inhibition can be relieved by adding lactose or isopropyl-β-D-thiogalactopyranoside (IPTG). lac repressor encoded by lacI
   4409..4439    -  promoter       lac promoter: promoter for the E. coli lac operon
   4454..4475    -  protein_bind   CAP binding site: CAP binding activates transcription in the presence of cAMP. E. coli catabolite activator protein
   4488..4527    -  CDS            lacI (fragment): lac repressor; lacI; The lac repressor binds to the lac operator to inhibit transcription in E. coli. This inhibition can be relieved by adding lactose or isopropyl-β-D-thiogalactopyranoside (IPTG).
   4648..5484    +  misc_feature   HA-R: right homology arm from the adeno-associated virus integration site (AAVS1) within intron 1 of the human PPP1R12C gene
   5485..5501    -  misc_feature   MCS (fragment): pBluescript multiple cloning site
   5514..5532    -  promoter       T3 promoter: promoter for bacteriophage T3 RNA polymerase
   5577..5593    -  protein_bind   lac operator: The lac repressor binds to the lac operator to inhibit transcription in E. coli. This inhibition can be relieved by adding lactose or isopropyl-β-D-thiogalactopyranoside (IPTG). lac repressor encoded by lacI
   5601..5631    -  promoter       lac promoter: promoter for the E. coli lac operon
   5646..5667    -  protein_bind   CAP binding site: CAP binding activates transcription in the presence of cAMP. E. coli catabolite activator protein
   5680..5772    -  CDS            lacI (fragment): lac repressor; lacI; The lac repressor binds to the lac operator to inhibit transcription in E. coli. This inhibition can be relieved by adding lactose or isopropyl-β-D-thiogalactopyranoside (IPTG).
   5955..6543    -  rep_origin     ori: high-copy-number ColE1/pMB1/pBR322/pUC origin of replication
   6714..7574    -  CDS            AmpR: β-lactamase; bla; confers resistance to ampicillin, carbenicillin, and related antibiotics
   7575..7679    -  promoter       AmpR promoter: bla
   7732..8160    -  rep_origin     f1 ori (sequence partly withheld): f1 bacteriophage origin of replication; arrow indicates direction of (+) strand synthesis
   8165..8320    -  CDS            lacZα (fragment): LacZα fragment of β-galactosidase; lacZ fragment
   8328..8346    +  promoter       T7 promoter: promoter for bacteriophage T7 RNA polymerase
   8361..9164    +  misc_feature   HA-L: left homology arm from the adeno-associated virus integration site (AAVS1) within intron 1 of the human PPP1R12C gene
   9243..9268    +  misc_feature   SA: splice acceptor site
>Addgene plasmid #51794 | pExp_TRE:TAL14 | depositor full sequence | sequence record 79542 | pExp_TRE:TAL14 sequence 9939 bps
CAACTTTGTATAGAAAAGTTGGCTCCGAATTTCTCGAGTTTACTCCCTATCAGTGATAGAGAACGTATGT
CGAGTTTACTCCCTATCAGTGATAGAGAACGATGTCGAGTTTACTCCCTATCAGTGATAGAGAACGTATG
TCGAGTTTACTCCCTATCAGTGATAGAGAACGTATGTCGAGTTTACTCCCTATCAGTGATAGAGAACGTA
TGTCGAGTTTATCCCTATCAGTGATAGAGAACGTATGTCGAGTTTACTCCCTATCAGTGATAGAGAACGT
ATGTCGAGGTAGGCGTGTACGGTGGGAGGCCTATATAAGCAGAGCTCGTTTAGTGAACCGTCAGATCGCC
TGGAGATTTCGAGCTCGGTACCCGGGGATCCTCTAGTCAGCTGACGCGTGCTAGTGGCGCGCCGAATTCG
ACCCCAAGTTTGTACAAAAAAGCAGGCTGATTACCGGAGAATTCCAATTGACCATGACCGGTTTGTCGAC
CATTCGTCCGCGCAGGCCAAGTCCTGCCCGCGAGCTTCTGCCCGGACCCCAACCGGATAGGGTTCAGCCG
ACTGCAGATCGTGGGGTGTCTGCGCCTGCTGGCAGCCCTCTGGATGGCTTGCCCGCTCGGCGGACGGTGT
CCCGGACCCGGCTGCCATCTCCCCCTGCGCCCTCACCTGCGTTCTCGGCGGGCAGCTTCAGCGATCTGCT
CCGTCCGTTCGATCCGTCGCTTCTTGATACATCGCTTCTTGATTCGATGCCTGCCGTCGGCACGCCGCAT
ACAGCGGCTGCCCCAGCAGAGTGGGATGAGGCGCAATCGGCTCTGCGTGCAGCCGATGACCCGCCACCCA
CCGTGCGTGTCGCTGTCACTGCCGCGCGGCCGCCGCGCGCCAAGCCGGCCCCGCGACGGCGTGCTGCGCA
ACCCTCCGACGCTTCGCCGGCCGCGCAGGTGGATCTACGCACGCTCGGCTACAGTCAGCAGCAGCAAGAG
AAGATCAAACCGAAGGTGCGTTCGACAGTGGCGCAGCACCACGAGGCACTGGTGGGCCATGGGTTTACAC
ACGCGCACATCGTTGCGCTCAGCCAACACCCGGCAGCGTTAGGGACCGTCGCTGTCACGTATCAGCACAT
AATCACGGCGTTGCCAGAGGCGACACACGAAGACATCGTTGGCGTCGGCAAACAGTGGTCCGGCGCACGC
GCCCTGGAGGCCTTGCTCACGGATGCGGGGGAGTTGAGAGGTCCGCCGTTACAGTTGGACACAGGCCAAC
TTGTGAAGATTGCAAAACGTGGCGGCGTGACCGCAATGGAGGCAGTGCATGCATCGCGCAATGCACTGAC
GGGTGCCCCCCTGAACCTGACCCCGGACCAAGTGGTGGCTATCGCCAGCAACATTGGCGGCAAGCAAGCG
CTCGAAACGGTGCAGCGGCTGTTGCCGGTGCTGTGCCAGGACCATGGCCTGACTCCGGACCAAGTGGTGG
CTATCGCCAGCCACGATGGCGGCAAGCAAGCGCTCGAAACGGTGCAGCGGCTGTTGCCGGTGCTGTGCCA
GGACCATGGCCTGACTCCGGACCAAGTGGTGGCTATCGCCAGCCACGATGGCGGCAAGCAAGCGCTCGAA
ACGGTGCAGCGGCTGTTGCCGGTGCTGTGCCAGGACCATGGCCTGACTCCGGACCAAGTGGTGGCTATCG
CCAGCCACGATGGCGGCAAGCAAGCGCTCGAAACGGTGCAGCGGCTGTTGCCGGTGCTGTGCCAGGACCA
TGGCCTGACTCCGGACCAAGTGGTGGCTATCGCCAGCCACGATGGCGGCAAGCAAGCGCTCGAAACGGTG
CAGCGGCTGTTGCCGGTGCTGTGCCAGGACCATGGCCTGACCCCGGACCAAGTGGTGGCTATCGCCAGCA
ACGGTGGCGGCAAGCAAGCGCTCGAAACGGTGCAGCGGCTGTTGCCGGTGCTGTGCCAGGACCATGGCCT
GACTCCGGACCAAGTGGTGGCTATCGCCAGCCACGATGGCGGCAAGCAAGCGCTCGAAACGGTGCAGCGG
CTGTTGCCGGTGCTGTGCCAGGACCATGGCCTGACCCCGGACCAAGTGGTGGCTATCGCCAGCAACGGTG
GCGGCAAGCAAGCGCTCGAAACGGTGCAGCGGCTGTTGCCGGTGCTGTGCCAGGACCATGGCCTGACTCC
GGACCAAGTGGTGGCTATCGCCAGCCACGATGGCGGCAAGCAAGCGCTCGAAACGGTGCAGCGGCTGTTG
CCGGTGCTGTGCCAGGACCATGGCCTGACTCCGGACCAAGTGGTGGCTATCGCCAGCCACGATGGCGGCA
AGCAAGCGCTCGAAACGGTGCAGCGGCTGTTGCCGGTGCTGTGCCAGGACCATGGCCTGACCCCGGACCA
AGTGGTGGCTATCGCCAGCAACAATGGCGGCAAGCAAGCGCTCGAAACGGTGCAGCGGCTGTTGCCGGTG
CTGTGCCAGGACCATGGCCTGACTCCGGACCAAGTGGTGGCTATCGCCAGCCACGATGGCGGCAAGCAAG
CGCTCGAAACGGTGCAGCGGCTGTTGCCGGTGCTGTGCCAGGACCATGGCCTGACCCCGGACCAAGTGGT
GGCTATCGCCAGCAACGGTGGCGGCAAGCAAGCGCTCGAAACGGTGCAGCGGCTGTTGCCGGTGCTGTGC
CAGGACCATGGCCTGACCCCGGACCAAGTGGTGGCTATCGCCAGCAACGGTGGCGGCAAGCAAGCGCTCG
AAACGGTGCAGCGGCTGTTGCCGGTGCTGTGCCAGGACCATGGCCTGACTCCGGACCAAGTGGTGGCTAT
CGCCAGCCACGATGGCGGCAAGCAAGCGCTCGAAACGGTGCAGCGGCTGTTGCCGGTGCTGTGCCAGGAC
CATGGCCTGACCCCGGACCAAGTGGTGGCTATCGCCAGCAACGGTGGCGGCAAGCAAGCGCTCGAAAGCA
TTGTGGCCCAGCTGAGCCGGCCTGATCCGGCGTTGGCCGCGTTGACCAACGACCACCTCGTCGCCTTGGC
CTGCCTCGGCGGACGTCCTGCCATGGATGCAGTGAAAAAGGGATTGCCGCACGCGCCGGAATTGATCAGA
AGAGTCAATCGCCGTATTGGCGAACGCACGTCCCATCGCGTTGCCGACTACGCGCAAGTGGTTCGCGTGC
TGGAGTTTTTCCAGTGCCACTCCCACCCAGCGTACGCATTTGATGAGGCCATGACGCAGTTCGGGATGAG
CAGGAACGGGTTGGTACAGCTCTTTCGCAGAGTGGGCGTCACCGAACTCGAAGCCCGCGGTGGAACGCTC
CCCCCAGCCTCGCAGCGTTGGGACCGTATCCTCCAGGCATCAGGGATGAAAAGGGCCAAACCGTCCCCTA
CTTCAGCTCAAACACCGGATCAGGCGTCTTTGCATGCATTCGCCGATTCGCTGGAGCGTGACCTTGATGC
GCCCAGCCCAATGCACGAGGGAGATCAGACGCGGGCAAGCAGCCGTAAACGGTCCCGATCGGATCGTGCT
GTCACCGGCCCCTCCGCACAGCAGGCTGTCGAGGTGCGCGTTCCCGAACAGCGCGATGCGCTGCATTTGC
CCCTCAGCTGGAGGGTAAAACGCCCGCGTACCAGGATCTGGGGCGGCCTCCCGGATCCCAGCCCCAAGAA
GAAGAGAAAGGTGGAGGCCAGCGGTGGCGGCTCAAAGCTTGGTGGCGGCTCAACTAGTTAAGGGCCCGGC
GCGCCTAAGGTACCCCCGGGTAACTGAAAATCCACCGGATCTAGATAACTGATCTACCCAGCTTTCTTGT
ACAAAGTGGTACGCGTGAATTCACTCCTCAGGTGCAGGCTGCCTATCAGAAGGTGGTGGCTGGTGTGGCC
AATGCCCTGGCTCACAAATACCACTGAGATCTTTTTCCCTCTGCCAAAAATTATGGGGACATCATGAAGC
CCCTTGAGCATCTGACTTCTGGCTAATAAAGGAAATTTATTTTCATTGCAATAGTGTGTTGGAATTTTTT
GTGTCTCTCACTCGGAAGGACATATGGGAGGGCAAATCATTTAAAACATCAGAATGAGTATTTGGTTTAG
AGTTTGGCAACATATGCCCATATGCTGGCTGCCATGAACAAAGGTTGGCTATAAAGAGGTCATCAGTATA
TGAAACAGCCCCCTGCTGTCCATTCCTTATTCCATAGAAAAGCCTTGACTTGAGGTTAGATTTTTTTTAT
ATTTTGTTTTGTGTTATTTTTTTCTTTAACATCCCTAAAATTTTCCTTACATGTTTTACTAGCCAGATTT
TTCCTCCTCTCCTGACTACTCCCAGTCATAGCTGTCCCTCTTCTCTTATGGAGATCCCTCGACCTGCAGC
CCAAGCTTGGCGTAATCATGGTCATAGCTGTTTCCTGTGTGAAATTGTTATCCGCTCACAATTCCACACA
ACATACGAGCCGGAAGCATAAAGTGTAAAGCCTGGGGTGCCTAATGAGTGAGCTAACTCACATTAATTGC
GTTGCGCTCACTGCCCGCTTTCCAGTCGGGAAACCTGTCGTGCCAGCGGATCGACAGTACTAAGCTTGGT
CTAATACCCAATCTCTCGTCTTATCCAGATGTTTTATACGCCTTAATTAATAGGGATAACAGGGTAATCT
CGAGGTTTAAACGTCGACGCGGCCGCTACTAGGGACAGGATTGGTGACAGAAAAGCCCCATCCTTAGGCC
TCCTCCTTCCTAGTCTCCTGATATTGGGTCTAACCCCCACCTCCTGTTAGGCAGATTCCTTATCTGGTGA
CACACCCCCATTTCCTGGAGCCATCTCTCTCCTTGCCAGAACCTCTAAGGTTTGCTTACGATGGAGCCAG
AGAGGATCCTGGGAGGGAGAGCTTGGCAGGGGGTGGGAGGGAAGGGGGGGATGCGTGACCTGCCCGGTTC
TCAGTGGCCACCCTGCGCTACCCTCTCCCAGAACCTGAGCTGCTCTGACGCGGCTGTCTGGTGCGTTTCA
CTGATCCTGGTGCTGCAGCTTCCTTACACTTCCCAAGAGGAGAAGCAGTTTGGAAAAACAAAATCAGAAT
AAGTTGGTCCTGAGTTCTAACTTTGGCTCTTCACCTTTCTAGTCCCCAATTTATATTGTTCCTCCGTGCG
TCAGTTTTACCTGTGAGATAAGGCCAGTAGCCAGCCCCGTCCTGGCAGGGCTGTGGTGAGGAGGGGGGTG
TCCGTGTGGAAAACTCCCTTTGTGAGAATGGTGCGTCCTAGGTGTTCACCAGGTCGTGGCCGCCTCTACT
CCCTTTCTCTTTCTCCATCCTTCTTTCCTTAAAGAGTCCCCAGTGCTATCTGGGACATATTCCTCCGCCC
AGAGCAGGGTCCCGCTTCCCTAAGGCCCTGCTCTGGGCTTCTGGGTTTGAGTCCTTGGCAAGCCCAGGAG
AGGCGCTCAGGCTTCCCTGTCCCCCTTCCTCGTCCACCATCTCATGCCCCTGGCTCTCCTGCCCCTTCCC
TACAGGGGTTCCTGGCTCTGCTCTCCACCGCGGTGGAGCTCCAGCTTTTGTTCCCTTTAGTGAGGGTTAA
TTGCGCGCTTGGCGTAATCATGGTCATAGCTGTTTCCTGTGTGAAATTGTTATCCGCTCACAATTCCACA
CAACATACGAGCCGGAAGCATAAAGTGTAAAGCCTGGGGTGCCTAATGAGTGAGCTAACTCACATTAATT
GCGTTGCGCTCACTGCCCGCTTTCCAGTCGGGAAACCTGTCGTGCCAGCTGCATTAATGAATCGGCCAAC
GCGCGGGGAGAGGCGGTTTGCGTATTGGGCGCTCTTCCGCTTCCTCGCTCACTGACTCGCTGCGCTCGGT
CGTTCGGCTGCGGCGAGCGGTATCAGCTCACTCAAAGGCGGTAATACGGTTATCCACAGAATCAGGGGAT
AACGCAGGAAAGAACATGTGAGCAAAAGGCCAGCAAAAGGCCAGGAACCGTAAAAAGGCCGCGTTGCTGG
CGTTTTTCCATAGGCTCCGCCCCCCTGACGAGCATCACAAAAATCGACGCTCAAGTCAGAGGTGGCGAAA
CCCGACAGGACTATAAAGATACCAGGCGTTTCCCCCTGGAAGCTCCCTCGTGCGCTCTCCTGTTCCGACC
CTGCCGCTTACCGGATACCTGTCCGCCTTTCTCCCTTCGGGAAGCGTGGCGCTTTCTCATAGCTCACGCT
GTAGGTATCTCAGTTCGGTGTAGGTCGTTCGCTCCAAGCTGGGCTGTGTGCACGAACCCCCCGTTCAGCC
CGACCGCTGCGCCTTATCCGGTAACTATCGTCTTGAGTCCAACCCGGTAAGACACGACTTATCGCCACTG
GCAGCAGCCACTGGTAACAGGATTAGCAGAGCGAGGTATGTAGGCGGTGCTACAGAGTTCTTGAAGTGGT
GGCCTAACTACGGCTACACTAGAAGAACAGTATTTGGTATCTGCGCTCTGCTGAAGCCAGTTACCTTCGG
AAAAAGAGTTGGTAGCTCTTGATCCGGCAAACAAACCACCGCTGGTAGCGGTGGTTTTTTTGTTTGCAAG
CAGCAGATTACGCGCAGAAAAAAAGGATCTCAAGAAGATCCTTTGATCTTTTCTACGGGGTCTGACGCTC
AGTGGAACGAAAACTCACGTTAAGGGATTTTGGTCATGAGATTATCAAAAAGGATCTTCACCTAGATCCT
TTTAAATTAAAAATGAAGTTTTAAATCAATCTAAAGTATATATGAGTAAACTTGGTCTGACAGTTACCAA
TGCTTAATCAGTGAGGCACCTATCTCAGCGATCTGTCTATTTCGTTCATCCATAGTTGCCTGACTCCCCG
TCGTGTAGATAACTACGATACGGGAGGGCTTACCATCTGGCCCCAGTGCTGCAATGATACCGCGAGACCC
ACGCTCACCGGCTCCAGATTTATCAGCAATAAACCAGCCAGCCGGAAGGGCCGAGCGCAGAAGTGGTCCT
GCAACTTTATCCGCCTCCATCCAGTCTATTAATTGTTGCCGGGAAGCTAGAGTAAGTAGTTCGCCAGTTA
ATAGTTTGCGCAACGTTGTTGCCATTGCTACAGGCATCGTGGTGTCACGCTCGTCGTTTGGTATGGCTTC
ATTCAGCTCCGGTTCCCAACGATCAAGGCGAGTTACATGATCCCCCATGTTGTGCAAAAAAGCGGTTAGC
TCCTTCGGTCCTCCGATCGTTGTCAGAAGTAAGTTGGCCGCAGTGTTATCACTCATGGTTATGGCAGCAC
TGCATAATTCTCTTACTGTCATGCCATCCGTAAGATGCTTTTCTGTGACTGGTGAGTACTCAACCAAGTC
ATTCTGAGAATAGTGTATGCGGCGACCGAGTTGCTCTTGCCCGGCGTCAATACGGGATAATACCGCGCCA
CATAGCAGAACTTTAAAAGTGCTCATCATTGGAAAACGTTCTTCGGGGCGAAAACTCTCAAGGATCTTAC
CGCTGTTGAGATCCAGTTCGATGTAACCCACTCGTGCACCCAACTGATCTTCAGCATCTTTTACTTTCAC
CAGCGTTTCTGGGTGAGCAAAAACAGGAAGGCAAAATGCCGCAAAAAAGGGAATAAGGGCGACACGGAAA
TGTTGAATACTCATACTCTTCCTTTTTCAATATTATTGAAGCATTTATCAGGGTTATTGTCTCATGAGCG
GATACATATTTGAATGTATTTAGAAAAATAAACAAATAGGGGTTCCGCGCACATTTCCCCGAAAAGTGCC
ACCTAAATTGTAAGCGTTAATATTTTGTTAAAATTCGCGTTAAATTTTTGTTAAATCAGCTCATTTTTTA
ACCAATAGGCCGAAATCGGCAAAATCCCTTATAAATCAAAAGAATAGACCGAGATAGGGT
[37 nt withheld, positions 7831-7867]
AAAGAACGTGGACTCCAACGTCAAAGG
[49 nt withheld, positions 7895-7943]
T
[91 nt withheld, positions 7945-8035]
G
[124 nt withheld, positions 8037-8160]
CCCATTCGCCATTCAGGCTGCGCAACTGTTGGGAAGGGCGATCGGTGCGGGCCTCTTCGCTATTACGCCA
GCTGGCGAAAGGGGGATGTGCTGCAAGGCGATTAAGTTGGGTAACGCCAGGGTTTTCCCAGTCACGACGT
TGTAAAACGACGGCCAGTGAGCGCGCGTAATACGACTCACTATAGGGCGAATTGGGTACCTGCTTTCTCT
GACCAGCATTCTCTCCCCTGGGCCTGTGCCGCTTTCTGTCTGCAGCTTGTGGCCTGGGTCACCTCTACGG
CTGGCCCAGATCCTTCCCTGCCGCCTCCTTCAGGTTCCGTCTTCCTCCACTCCCTCTTCCCCTTGCTCTC
TGCTGTGTTGCTGCCCAAGGATGCTCTTTCCGGAGCACTTCCTTCTCGGCGCTGCACCACGTGATGTCCT
CTGAGCGGATCCTCCCCGTGTCTGGGTCCTCTCCGGGCATCTCTCCTCCCTCACCCAACCCCATGCCGTC
TTCACTCGCTGGGTTCCCTTTTCCTTCTCCTTCTGGGGCCTGTGCCATCTCTCGTTTCTTAGGATGGCCT
TCTCCGACGGATGTCTCCCTTGCGTCCCGCCTCCCCTTCTTGTAGGCCTGCATCATCACCGTTTTTCTGG
ACAACCCCAAAGTACCCCGTCTCCCTGGCTTTAGCCACCTCTCCATCCTCTTGCTTTCTTTGCCTGGACA
CCCCGTTCTCCTGTGGATTCGGGTCACCTCTCACTCCTTTCATTTGGGCAGCTCCCCTACCCCCCTTACC
TCTCTAGTCTGTGCTAGCTCTTCCAGCCCCCTGTCATGGCATCTTCCAGGGGTCCGAGAGCTCAGCTAGT
CTTCTTCCTCCAACCCGGGCCCCTATGTCCACTTCAGGACAGCATGTTTGCTGCCTCCAGGGATCCTGTG
TCCCCGAGCTGGGACCACCTTATATTCCCAGGGCCGGTTAATGTGGCTCTGGTTCTGGGTACTTTTATCT
GTCCCCTCCACCCCACAGTGGGGCAAGCTTATTACCCTGTTATCCCTAACCGGTGCGTTTTTATGCTTGT
AGTATTGTATAATGTTTTTAAGATCCAAGCTTCTGACCTCTTCTCTTCCTCCCACAGGGCCTCGAGACAA
TTGCATCGATGGTACCAGTGAAAGTCTGCAATGAATTCGAGTTGGCGCGCCTGTCATTCTAAATCTCTCT
TTCAGCCTAAAGCTTTTTCCCCGTATCCCCCCAGGTGTCTGCAGGCTCAAAGAGCAGCGAGAAGCGTTCA
GAGGAAAGCGATCCCGTGCCACCTTCCCCGTGCCCGGGCTGTCCCCGCACGCTGCCGGCTCGGGGATGCG
GGGGGAGCGCCGGACCGGAGCGGAGCCCCGGGCGGCTCGCTGCTGCCCCCTAGCGGGGGAGGGACGTAAT
TACATCCCTGGGGGCTTTGGGAGGGGGCTGTCCCCGTGAGCTCCCAGGCGCGCCTGTCATTCTAAATCTC
TCTTTCAGCCTAAAGCTTTTTCCCCGTATCCCCCCAGGTGTCTGCAGGCTCAAAGAGCAGCGAGAAGCGT
TCAGAGGAAAGCGATCCCGTGCCACCTTCCCCGTGCCCGGGCTGTCCCCGCACGCTGCCGGCTCGGGGAT
GCGGGGGGAGCGCCGGACCGGAGCGGAGCCCCGGGCGGCTCGCTGCTGCCCCCTAGCGGGGGAGGGACGT
AATTACATCCCTGGGGGCTTTGGGGGGGGGCTGTCCCCGTGAGCTCCCAGGCGCGCCAACTCGGTACCGT
ATCGATGTCGACGTTAACGCTAGTGATAT
