>Addgene plasmid #51794 | pExp_TRE:TAL14 | addgene partial sequence | sequence record 103427 | pCEP-fwd 5'-AGAGCTCGTTTAGTGAACCG-3'
GGGATCCTCTAGTCAGCTGACGCGTGCTAGTGGCGCGCCGAATTCGACCCAAGTTTGTACAAAAAAGCAG
GCTGATTACCGGAGAATTCCAATTGACCATGACCGGTTTGTCGACCATTCGTCCGCGCAGGCCAAGTCCT
GCCCGCGAGCTTCTGCCCGGACCCCAACCGGATAGGGTTCAGCCGACTGCAGATCGTGGGGTGTCTGCGC
CTGCTGGCAGCCCTCTGGATGGCTTGCCCGCTCGGCGGACGGTGTCCCGGACCCGGCTGCCATCTCCCCC
TGCGCCCTCACCTGCGTTCTCGGCGGGCAGCTTCAGCGATCTGCTCCGTCCGTTCGATCCGTCGCTTCTT
GATACATCGCTTCTTGATTCGATGCCTGCCGTCGGCACGCCGCATACAGCGGCTGCCCCAGCAGAGTGGG
ATGAGGCGCAATCGGCTCTGCGTGCAGCCGATGACCCGCCACCCACCGTGCGTGTCGCTGTCACTGCCGC
GCGGCCGCCGCGCGCCAAGCCGGCCCCGCGACGGCGTGCTGCGCAACCCTCCGACGCTTCGCCGGCCGCG
CAGGTGGATCTACGCACGCTCGGCTACAGTCAGCAGCAGCAAGAGAAGATCAAACCGAAGGTGCGTTCGA
CAGTGGCGCAGCACCACGAGGCACTGGTGGGCCATGGGTTTACACACGCGCACATCGTTGCGCTCAGCCA
ACACCCGGCAGCGTTAGGGACCGTCGCTGTCACGTATCAGCACATAATCACGGCGTTGCCAGAGGCGACA
CACGAAGACATCGTTGGCGTCGGCAAACAGTGGTCCGGCGCACGCGCCCTGGAGGCCTTGCTCAC
