>Addgene plasmid #51794 | pExp_TRE:TAL14 | addgene partial sequence | sequence record 103514 | Bglob-pA-R 5'-ttttggcagagggaaaaaga-3'
GCCACACCAGCCACCACCTTCTGATAGGCAGCCTGCACCTGAGGAGTGAATTCACGCGTACCACTTTGTA
CAAGAAAGCTGGGTAGATCAGTTATCTAGATCCGGTGGATTTTCAGTTACCCGGGGGTACCTTAGGCGCG
CCGGGCCCTTAACTAGTTGAGCCGCCACCAAGCTTTGAGCCGCCACCGCTGGCCTCCACCTTTCTCTTCT
TCTTGGGGCTGGGATCCGGGAGGCCGCCCCAGATCCTGGTACGCGGGCGTTTTACCCTCCAGCTGAGGGG
CAAATGCAGCGCATCGCGCTGTTCGGGAACGCGCACCTCGACAGCCTGCTGTGCGGAGGGGCCGGTGACA
GCACGATCCGATCGGGACCGTTTACGGCTGCTTGCCCGCGTCTGATCTCCCTCGTGCATTGGGCTGGGCG
CATCAAGGTCACGCTCCAGCGAATCGGCGAATGCATGCAAAGACGCCTGATCCGGTGTTTGAGCTGAAGT
AGGGGACGGTTTGGCCCTTTTCATCCCTGATGCCTGGAGGATACGGTCCCAACGCTGCGAGGCTGGGGGG
AGCGTTCCACCGCGGGCTTCGAGTTCGGTGACGCCCACTCTGCGAAAGAGCTGTACCAACCCGTTCCTGC
TCATCCCGAACTGCGTCATGGCCTCATCAAATGCGTACGCTGGGTGGGAGTGGCACTGGAAAAACTCCAG
CACGCGAACCACTTGCGCGTAGTCGGCAACGCGATGGGACGTGCGTTCGCCAATACGGCGATTGACTCTT
CTGATCAATTCCGGCGCGTGCGGCAATCCCTTTT
